>Addgene plasmid #246759 | EKAREN5-CFPonly | addgene full sequence | sequence record 494124 | Addgene Long Read Sequencing Result
AGCTAGCCTAGTGCCATTTGTTCAGTGGTTCGTAGGGCTTTCCCCCACTGTTTGGCTTTCAGTTATATGG
ATGATGTGGTATTGGGGGCCAAGTCTGTACAGCATCTTGAGTCCCTTTTTACCGCTGTTACCAATTTTCT
TTTGTCTTTGGGTAAACCCGGGAATTCCGCCCCTCTCCCCCCCTAACGTTACTGGCCGAAGCCGCTTGGA
ATAAGGCCGGTGTGCGTTTGTCTATATGTTATTTTCCACCATATTGCCGTCTTTTGGCAATGTGAGGGCC
CGGAAACCTGGCCCTGTCTTCTTGACGAGCATTCCTAGGGGTCTTTCCCCTCTCGCCAAAGGAATGCAAG
GTCTGTTGAATGTCGTGAAGGAAGCAGTTCCTCTGGAAGCTTCTTGAAGACAAACAACGTCTGTAGCGAC
CCTTTGCAGGCAGCGGAACCCCCCACCTGGCGACAGGTGCCTCTGCGGCCAAAAGCCACGTGTATAAGAT
ACACCTGCAAAGGCGGCACAACCCCAGTGCCACGTTGTGAGTTGGATAGTTGTGGAAAGAGTCAAATGGC
TCTCCTCAAGCGTATTCAACAAGGGGCTGAAGGATGCCCAGAAGGTACCCCATTGTATGGGATCTGATCT
GGGGCCTCGGTGCACATGCTTTACATGTGTTTAGTCGAGGTTAAAAAAACGTCTAGGCCCCCCGAACCAC
GGGGACGTGGTTTTCCTTTGAAAAACACGATGATAATATGGATATGGCCACAACGGTCGCCACCATGACC
GAGTACAAGCCCACGGTGCGCCTCGCCACCCGCGACGACGTCCCCAGGGCCGTACGCACCCTCGCCGCCG
CGTTCGCCGACTACCCCGCCACGCGCCACACCGTCGATCCGGACCGCCACATCGAGCGGGTCACCGAGCT
GCAAGAACTCTTCCTCACGCGCGTCGGGCTCGACATCGGCAAGGTGTGGGTCGCGGACGACGGCGCCGCG
GTGGCGGTCTGGACCACGCCGGAGAGCGTCGAAGCGGGGGCGGTGTTCGCCGAGATCGGCCCGCGCATGG
CCGAGTTGAGCGGTTCCCGGCTGGCCGCGCAGCAACAGATGGAAGGCCTCCTGGCGCCGCACCGGCCCAA
GGAGCCCGCGTGGTTCCTGGCCACCGTCGGCGTCTCGCCCGACCACCAGGGCAAGGGTCTGGGCAGCGCC
GTCGTGCTCCCCGGAGTGGAGGCGGCCGAGCGCGCCGGGGTGCCCGCCTTCCTGGAGACCTCCGCGCCCC
GCAACCTCCCCTTCTACGAGCGGCTCGGCTTCACCGTCACCGCCGACGTCGAGGTGCCCGAAGGACCGCG
CACCTGGTGCATGACCCGCAAGCCCGGTGCCTGACGCCCGCCCCACGACCCGCAGCGCCCGACCGAAAGG
AGCGCACGACCCCATGCATGTATTCAATCTAAGCAGGCTTTCACTTTCTCGCCAACTTACAAGGCCTTTC
TGTGTAAACAATACCTGAACCTTTACCCCGTTGCCCGGCAACGGCCAGGTCTGTGCCAAGTGTTTGCTGA
CGCAACCCCCACTGGCTGGGGCTTGGTCATGGGCCATCAGCGCATGCGTGGAACCTTTTCGGCTCCTCTG
CCGATCCATACTGCGGAACTCCTAGCCGCTTGTTTTGCTCGCAGCAGGTCTGGAGCAAACATTATCGGGA
CTGATAACTCTGTTGTCCTATCCCGCAAATATACATCGTTTCCATGGCTGCTAGGCTGTGCTGCCAACTG
GATCCTGCGCGGGACGTCCTTTGTTTACGTCCCGTCGGCGCTGAATCCTGCGGACGACCCTTCTCGGGGT
CGCTTGGGACTCTCTCGTCCCCTTCTCCGTCTGCCGTTCCGACCGACCACGGGGCGCACCTCTCTTTACG
CGGACTCCCCGTCTGTGCCTTCTCATCTGCCGGACCGTGTGCACTTCGCTTCACCTCTGCACGTCGCATG
GAGACCACCGTGAACGCCCACCAAATATTGCCCAAGGTCTTACATAAGAGGACTCTTGGACTCTCAGCAA
TGTCAACGACCGACCTTGAGGCATACTTCAAAGACTGTTTGTTTAAAGACTGGGAGGAGTTGGGGGAGGA
GATTAGGTTAAAGGTCTTTGTACTAGGAGGCTGTAGGCATAAATTGGTCTGCGCACCAGCACCATGGCGC
AATCACTAGAGCGGGGTACCTTTAAGACCAATGACTTACAAGGCAGCTGTAGATCTTAGCCACTTTTTAA
AAGAAAAGGGGGGACTGGAAGGGCTAATTCACTCCCAACGAAGACAAGATCTGCTTTTTGCTTGTACTGG
GTCTCTCTGGTTAGACCAGATCTGAGCCTGGGAGCTCTCTGGCTAACTAGGGAACCCACTGCTTAAGCCT
CAATAAAGCTTGCCTTGAGTGCTTCAAGTAGTGTGTGCCCGTCTGTTGTGTGACTCTGGTAACTAGAGAT
CCCTCAGACCCTTTTAGTCAGTGTGGAAAATCTCTAGCAGTAGTAGTTCATGTCATCTTATTATTCAGTA
TTTATAACTTGCAAAGAAATGAATATCAGAGAGTGAGAGGAACTTGTTTATTGCAGCTTATAATGGTTAC
AAATAAAGCAATAGCATCACAAATTTCACAAATAAAGCATTTTTTTCACTGCATTCTAGTTGTGGTTTGT
CCAAACTCATCAATGTATCTTATCATGTCTGGCTCTAGCTATCCCGCCCCTAACTCCGCCCATCCCGCCC
CTAACTCCGCCCAGTTCCGCCCATTCTCCGCCCCATGGCTGACTAATTTTTTTTATTTATGCAGAGGCCG
AGGCCGCCTCGGCCTCTGAGCTATTCCAGAAGTAGTGAGGAGGCTTTTTTGGAGGCCTAGGGACGTACCC
AATTCGCCCTATAGTGAGTCGTATTACGCGCGCTCACTGGCCGTCGTTTTACAACGTCGTGACTGGGAAA
ACCCTGGCGTTACCCAACTTAATCGCCTTGCAGCACATCCCCCTTTCGCCAGCTGGCGTAATAGCGAAGA
GGCCCGCACCGATCGCCCTTCCCAACAGTTGCGCAGCCTGAATGGCGAATGGG
[124 nt withheld, positions 3064-3187]
C
[91 nt withheld, positions 3189-3279]
A
[49 nt withheld, positions 3281-3329]
CCTTTGACGTTGGAGTCCACGTTCTTT
[37 nt withheld, positions 3357-3393]
ACCCTATCTCGGTCTATTCTTTTGATTTATAAGGGATTTTGCCGATTTCGGCCTATTGGTTAAAAAATGA
GCTGATTTAACAAAAATTTAACGCGAATTTTAACAAAATATTAACGCTTACAATTTAGGTGGCACTTTTC
GGGGAAATGTGCGCGGAACCCCTATTTGTTTATTTTTCTAAATACATTCAAATATGTATCCGCTCATGAG
ACAATAACCCTGATAAATGCTTCAATAATATTGAAAAAGGAAGAGTATGAGTATTCAACATTTCCGTGTC
GCCCTTATTCCCTTTTTTGCGGCATTTTGCCTTCCTGTTTTTGCTCACCCAGAAACGCTGGTGAAAGTAA
AAGATGCTGAAGATCAGTTGGGTGCACGAGTGGGTTACATCGAACTGGATCTCAACAGCGGTAAGATCCT
TGAGAGTTTTCGCCCCGAAGAACGTTTTCCAATGATGAGCACTTTTAAAGTTCTGCTATGTGGCGCGGTA
TTATCCCGTATTGACGCCGGGCAAGAGCAACTCGGTCGCCGCATACACTATTCTCAGAATGACTTGGTTG
AGTACTCACCAGTCACAGAAAAGCATCTTACGGATGGCATGACAGTAAGAGAATTATGCAGTGCTGCCAT
AACCATGAGTGATAACACTGCGGCCAACTTACTTCTGACAACGATCGGAGGACCGAAGGAGCTAACCGCT
TTTTTGCACAACATGGGGGATCATGTAACTCGCCTTGATCGTTGGGAACCGGAGCTGAATGAAGCCATAC
CAAACGACGAGCGTGACACCACGATGCCTGTAGCAATGGCAACAACGTTGCGCAAACTATTAACTGGCGA
ACTACTTACTCTAGCTTCCCGGCAACAATTAATAGACTGGATGGAGGCGGATAAAGTTGCAGGACCACTT
CTGCGCTCGGCCCTTCCGGCTGGCTGGTTTATTGCTGATAAATCTGGAGCCGGTGAGCGTGGGTCTCGCG
GTATCATTGCAGCACTGGGGCCAGATGGTAAGCCCTCCCGTATCGTAGTTATCTACACGACGGGGAGTCA
GGCAACTATGGATGAACGAAATAGACAGATCGCTGAGATAGGTGCCTCACTGATTAAGCATTGGTAACTG
TCAGACCAAGTTTACTCATATATACTTTAGATTGATTTAAAACTTCATTTTTAATTTAAAAGGATCTAGG
TGAAGATCCTTTTTGATAATCTCATGACCAAAATCCCTTAACGTGAGTTTTCGTTCCACTGAGCGTCAGA
CCCCGTAGAAAAGATCAAAGGATCTTCTTGAGATCCTTTTTTTCTGCGCGTAATCTGCTGCTTGCAAACA
AAAAAACCACCGCTACCAGCGGTGGTTTGTTTGCCGGATCAAGAGCTACCAACTCTTTTTCCGAAGGTAA
CTGGCTTCAGCAGAGCGCAGATACCAAATACTGTTCTTCTAGTGTAGCCGTAGTTAGGCCACCACTTCAA
GAACTCTGTAGCACCGCCTACATACCTCGCTCTGCTAATCCTGTTACCAGTGGCTGCTGCCAGTGGCGAT
AAGTCGTGTCTTACCGGGTTGGACTCAAGACGATAGTTACCGGATAAGGCGCAGCGGTCGGGCTGAACGG
GGGGTTCGTGCACACAGCCCAGCTTGGAGCGAACGACCTACACCGAACTGAGATACCTACAGCGTGAGCT
ATGAGAAAGCGCCACGCTTCCCGAAGGGAGAAAGGCGGACAGGTATCCGGTAAGCGGCAGGGTCGGAACA
GGAGAGCGCACGAGGGAGCTTCCAGGGGGAAACGCCTGGTATCTTTATAGTCCTGTCGGGTTTCGCCACC
TCTGACTTGAGCGTCGATTTTTGTGATGCTCGTCAGGGGGGCGGAGCCTATGGAAAAACGCCAGCAACGC
GGCCTTTTTACGGTTCCTGGCCTTTTGCTGGCCTTTTGCTCACATGTTCTTTCCTGCGTTATCCCCTGAT
TCTGTGGATAACCGTATTACCGCCTTTGAGTGAGCTGATACCGCTCGCCGCAGCCGAACGACCGAGCGCA
GCGAGTCAGTGAGCGAGGAAGCGGAAGAGCGCCCAATACGCAAACCGCCTCTCCCCGCGCGTTGGCCGAT
TCATTAATGCAGCTGGCACGACAGGTTTCCCGACTGGAAAGCGGGCAGTGAGCGCAACGCAATTAATGTG
AGTTAGCTCACTCATTAGGCACCCCAGGCTTTACACTTTATGCTTCCGGCTCGTATGTTGTGTGGAATTG
TGAGCGGATAACAATTTCACACAGGAAACAGCTATGACCATGATTACGCCAAGCGCGCAATTAACCCTCA
CTAAAGGGAACAAAAGCTGGAGCTGCAAGCTTAATGTAGTCTTATGCAATACTCTTGTAGTCTTGCAACA
TGGTAACGATGAGTTAGCAACATGCCTTACAAGGAGAGAAAAAGCACCGTGCATGCCGATTGGTGGAAGT
AAGGTGGTACGATCGTGCCTTATTAGGAAGGCAACAGACGGGTCTGACATGGATTGGACGAACCACTGAA
TTGCCGCATTGCAGAGATATTGTATTTAAGTGCCTAGCTCGATACATAAACGGGTCTCTCTGGTTAGACC
AGATCTGAGCCTGGGAGCTCTCTGGCTAACTAGGGAACCCACTGCTTAAGCCTCAATAAAGCTTGCCTTG
AGTGCTTCAAGTAGTGTGTGCCCGTCTGTTGTGTGACTCTGGTAACTAGAGATCCCTCAGACCCTTTTAG
TCAGTGTGGAAAATCTCTAGCAGTGGCGCCCGAACAGGGACTTGAAAGCGAAAGGGAAACCAGAGGAGCT
CTCTCGACGCAGGACTCGGCTTGCTGAAGCGCGCACGGCAAGAGGCGAGGGGCGGCGACTGGTGAGTACG
CCAAAAATTTTGACTAGCGGAGGCTAGAAGGAGAGAGATGGGTGCGAGAGCGTCAGTATTAAGCGGGGGA
GAATTAGATCGCGATGGGAAAAAATTCGGTTAAGGCCAGGGGGAAAGAAAAAATATAAATTAAAACATAT
AGTATGGGCAAGCAGGGAGCTAGAACGATTCGCAGTTAATCCTGGCCTGTTAGAAACATCAGAAGGCTGT
AGACAAATACTGGGACAGCTACAACCATCCCTTCAGACAGGATCAGAAGAACTTAGATCATTATATAATA
CAGTAGCAACCCTCTATTGTGTGCATCAAAGGATAGAGATAAAAGACACCAAGGAAGCTTTAGACAAGAT
AGAGGAAGAGCAAAACAAAAGTAAGACCACCGCACAGCAAGCGGCCGCTGATCTTCAGACCTGGAGGAGG
AGATATGAGGGACAATTGGAGAAGTGAATTATATAAATATAAAGTAGTAAAAATTGAACCATTAGGAGTA
GCACCCACCAAGGCAAAGAGAAGAGTGGTGCAGAGAGAAAAAAGAGCAGTGGGAATAGGAGCTTTGTTCC
TTGGGTTCTTGGGAGCAGCAGGAAGCACTATGGGCGCAGCGTCAATGACGCTGACGGTACAGGCCAGACA
ATTATTGTCTGGTATAGTGCAGCAGCAGAACAATTTGCTGAGGGCTATTGAGGCGCAACAGCATCTGTTG
CAACTCACAGTCTGGGGCATCAAGCAGCTCCAGGCAAGAATCCTGGCTGTGGAAAGATACCTAAAGGATC
AACAGCTCCTGGGGATTTGGGGTTGCTCTGGAAAACTCATTTGCACCACTGCTGTGCCTTGGAATGCTAG
TTGGAGTAATAAATCTCTGGAACAGATTTGGAATCACACGACCTGGATGGAGTGGGACAGAGAAATTAAC
AATTACACAAGCTTAATACACTCCTTAATTGAAGAATCGCAAAACCAGCAAGAAAAGAATGAACAAGAAT
TATTGGAATTAGATAAATGGGCAAGTTTGTGGAATTGGTTTAACATAACAAATTGGCTGTGGTATATAAA
ATTATTCATAATGATAGTAGGAGGCTTGGTAGGTTTAAGAATAGTTTTTGCTGTACTTTCTATAGTGAAT
AGAGTTAGGCAGGGATATTCACCATTATCGTTTCAGACCCACCTCCCAACCCCGAGGGGACCCGACAGGC
CCGAAGGAATAGAAGAAGAAGGTGGAGAGAGAGACAGAGACAGATCCATTCGATTAGTGAACGGATCTCG
ACGGTATCGGTTTTAAAAGAAAAGGGGGGATTGGGGGGTACAGTGCAGGGGAAAGAATAGTAGACATAAT
AGCAACAGACATACAAACTAAAGAATTACAAAAACAAATTACAAAAATTCAAAATTTTATCGATCATATG
ACTAGAGCGGCCTTAGGCTCCGGTGCGCGTCAGTGGGCAGAGCGCACATCGCCCACAGTCCCCGAGAAGT
TGGGGGGAGGGGTCGGCAATTGAACCGGTGCCTAGAGAAGGTGGCGCGGGGTAAACTGGGAAAGTGATGT
CGTGTACTGGCTCCGCCTTTTTCCCGAGGGTGGGGGAGAACCGTATATAAGTGCAGTAGTCGCCGTGAAC
GTTCTTTTTCGCAACGGGTTTGCCGCCAGAACACAGGTAAGTGCCGTGTGTGGTTCCCGCGGGCCTGGCC
TCTTTACGGGTTATGGCCCTTGCGTGCCTTGAATTACTTCCACCTGGCTCCAGTACGTGATTCTTGATCC
CGAGCTGGAGCCAGGGGCGGGCCTTGCGCTTTAGGAGCCCCTTCGCCTCGTGCTTGAGTTGAGGCCTGGC
CTGGGCGCTGGGGCCGCCGCGTGCGAATCTGGTGGCACCTTCGCGCCTGTCTCGCTGCTTTCGATAAGTC
TCTAGCCATTTAAAATTTTTGATGACCTGCTGCGACGCTTTTTTTCTGGCAAGATAGTCTTGTAAATGCG
GGCCAGGATCTGCACACTGGTATTTCGGTTTTTGGGGCCGCGGGCGGCGACGGGGCCCGTGCGTCCCAGC
GCACATGTTCGGCGAGGCGGGGCCTGCGAGCGCGGCCACCGAGAATCGGACGGGGGTAGTCTCAAGCTGG
CCGGCCTGCTCTGGTGCCTGGCCTCGCGCCGCCGTGTATCGCCCCGCCCTGGGCGGCAAGGCTGGCCCGG
TCGGCACCAGTTGCGTGAGCGGAAAGATGGCCGCTTCCCGGCCCTGCTCCAGGGGGCTCAAAATGGAGGA
CGCGGCGCTCGGGAGAGCGGGCGGGTGAGTCACCCACACAAAGGAAAGGGGCCTTTCCGTCCTCAGCCGT
CGCTTCATGTGACTCCACGGAGTACCGGGCGCCGTCCAGGCACCTCGATTAGTTCTGGAGCTTTTGGAGT
ACGTCGTCTTTAGGTTGGGGGGAGGGGTTTTATGCGATGGAGTTTCCCCACACTGAGTGGGTGGAGACTG
AAGTTAGGCCAGCTTGGCACTTGATGTAATTCTCCTTGGAATTTGCCCTTTTTGAGTTTGGATCTTGGTT
CATTCTCAAGCCTCAGACAGTGGTTCAAAGTTTTTTTCTTCCATTTCAGGTGTCGTGATTAATTAAACGC
GTACCGATAGCTTCGAATTCTGCAGTCGACGATATCACTAGTCTCGAGATGGCGGACGAGGAGAAGCTGC
CGCCCGGCTGGGAGAAGCGCATGAGCCGCAGCTCAGGCCGAGTGTACTACTTCAACCACATCACTAACGC
CAGCCAGTGGGAGCGGCCCAGCGGCAACAGCAGCAGTGGTGGCAAAAACGGGCAGGGGGAGCCTGCCAGG
GGTACCAGTGCTGGTGGTAGTGCTGGTGGTAGTGCTGGTGGTAGTGCTGGTGGTAGTGCTGGTGGTTCCG
GCAGTGCTGGTGGTAGTGCTGGTGGTAGTACCAGTGCTGGTGGTAGTGCTGGTGGTAGTGCTGGTGGTAG
TGCTGGTGGTAGTGCTGGTGGTTCCGGCAGTGCTGGTGGTAGTGCTGGTGGTAGTACCAGTGCTGGTGGT
AGTGCTGGTGGTAGTGCTGGTGGTAGTGCTGGTGGTAGTGCTGGTGGTTCCGGCAGTGCTGGTGGTAGTG
CTGGTGGTAGTACCAGTGCTGGTGGTAGTGCTGGTGGTAGTGCTGGTGGTAGTGCTGGTGGTAGTGCTGG
TGGTTCCGGACCAGATGTCCCTAGAACTCCAGTGGATCCAGCATGGCTGTCATTCCAATTTCCGGGCGGC
CGCATGGTGAGTAAAGGGGAAGAACTGTTTACTGGCGTGGTGCCAATTCTGGTCGAACTGGATGGAGATG
TAAATGGGCATAAATTTAGTGTGTCTGGAGAAGGGGAAGGAGACGCTACATATGGGAAACTGACACTGAA
ATTTATTTGTACTACTGGAAAACTGCCTGTGCCTTGGCCTACACTCGTGACAACCCTGTCTTGGGGAGTG
CAGTGTTTTGCCCGGTATCCTGATCATATGAAACAGCATGATTTTTTCAAATCTGCCATGCCTGAGGGAT
ATGTCCAGGAACGGACAATTTTCTTTAAAGATGATGGGAATTATAAAACACGGGCCGAAGTGAAATTTGA
AGGGGATACACTGGTGAATCGGATTGAACTGAAAGGAATTGATTTTAAAGAAGATGGGAATATTCTGGGC
CATAAACTGGAATATAATTATTTCAGCGATAATGTCTACATTACAGCCGATAAACAGAAGAATGGGATTA
AAGCCAATTTTAAAATTCGGCATAATATTGAAGATGGAGGGGTGCAGCTCGCCGATCATTATCAGCAGAA
TACACCTATTGGGGATGGGCCTGTGCTGCTGCCTGATAATCATTATCTGAGCACACAGTCTGCCCTGAGC
AAGGACCCTAATGAAAAGCGGGACCATATGGTCCTGCTGGAATTTCTGACTGCCGCCGGCATTACACTCG
GGATGGATGAACTGTCTAGACCTAAGAAGAAGCGTAAGGTGTAAGTCGACGGTCGAGTCGAGA
Features (pLannotate 1.2.2; 31 found; start..end, strand, type, name):
      8..154     +  CDS            HBsAg (S) (fragment): major/small (S) envelope protein of hepatitis B virus hepatitis B surface antigen
    274..736     +  misc_feature   IRES: internal ribosome entry site (IRES) of the encephalomyocarditis virus (EMCV)
    765..1364    +  CDS            PuroR: puromycin N-acetyltransferase; pac from Streptomyces alboniger; confers resistance to puromycin
   1500..1758    +  ncRNA          HBV PRE 1151-1410: Accession: RF02816 - Hepatitis B virus post-transcriptional regulatory element 1151-1410
   1724..2164    +  CDS            X: X_HBVD3 - Experimental evidence at protein level: Swiss-Prot protein existence level 1. Multifunctional protein that plays a role in silencing host antiviral defenses and promoting viral transcription. Does not seem to be essential for HBV infection. May be directly involved in development of cirrhosis and liver cancer (hepatocellular carcinoma). Most of cytosolic activities involve modulation of cytosolic calcium. The effect on apoptosis is controversial depending on the cell types in which the studies have been conducted. May induce apoptosis by localizing in mitochondria and causing loss of
   2186..2254    +  CDS            nef (fragment): NEF_HV1Z2 - Experimental evidence at protein level: Swiss-Prot protein existence level 1. Extracellular Nef protein targets CD4(+) T-lymphocytes for apoptosis by interacting with CXCR4 surface receptors. From Human immunodeficiency virus type 1 group M subtype D (isolate Z2/CDC-Z34) (HIV-1).
   2256..2489    +  LTR            3' LTR (ΔU3): self-inactivating 3' long terminal repeat (LTR) from HIV-1
   2561..2682    +  polyA_signal   SV40 poly(A) signal: SV40 polyadenylation signal
   2722..2857    +  rep_origin     SV40 ori: SV40 origin of replication
   2878..2896    -  promoter       T7 promoter: promoter for bacteriophage T7 RNA polymerase
   2904..3059    +  CDS            lacZα (fragment): LacZα fragment of β-galactosidase; lacZ fragment
   3064..3492    +  rep_origin     f1 ori (sequence partly withheld): f1 bacteriophage origin of replication; arrow indicates direction of (+) strand synthesis
   3545..3649    +  promoter       AmpR promoter: bla
   3650..4510    +  CDS            AmpR: β-lactamase; bla; confers resistance to ampicillin, carbenicillin, and related antibiotics
   4681..5269    +  rep_origin     ori: high-copy-number ColE1/pMB1/pBR322/pUC origin of replication
   5452..5544    +  CDS            lacI (fragment): lac repressor; lacI; The lac repressor binds to the lac operator to inhibit transcription in E. coli. This inhibition can be relieved by adding lactose or isopropyl-β-D-thiogalactopyranoside (IPTG).
   5557..5578    +  protein_bind   CAP binding site: CAP binding activates transcription in the presence of cAMP. E. coli catabolite activator protein
   5593..5623    +  promoter       lac promoter: promoter for the E. coli lac operon
   5631..5647    +  protein_bind   lac operator: The lac repressor binds to the lac operator to inhibit transcription in E. coli. This inhibition can be relieved by adding lactose or isopropyl-β-D-thiogalactopyranoside (IPTG). lac repressor encoded by lacI
   5692..5710    +  promoter       T3 promoter: promoter for bacteriophage T3 RNA polymerase
   5738..5964    +  promoter       RSV promoter: Rous sarcoma virus enhancer/promoter
   5965..6145    +  LTR            5' LTR (truncated): truncated 5' long terminal repeat (LTR) from HIV-1
   6192..6317    +  misc_feature   HIV-1 Ψ: packaging signal of human immunodeficiency virus type 1
   6301..6664    +  CDS            HIV-1 gag (fragment): gag protein from human immunodeficiency virus 1; gag
   6810..7043    +  misc_feature   RRE: The Rev response element (RRE) of HIV-1 allows for Rev-dependent mRNA export from the nucleus to the cytoplasm.
   7420..7520    +  CDS            Rev (fragment): human immunodeficiency virus 1 (HIV-1) Rev protein; rev; enhances nuclear export of unspliced and incompletely spliced viral mRNAs
   7534..7651    +  misc_feature   cPPT/CTS: central polypurine tract and central termination sequence of HIV-1
   7679..8841    +  promoter       EF-1α promoter: strong constitutive promoter for human elongation factor EF-1α
   8862..8884    +  misc_feature   MCS (fragment): multiple cloning site
   8902..9063    +  CDS            PIN1 (fragment): PIN1_HUMAN - Experimental evidence at protein level: Swiss-Prot protein existence level 1. Peptidyl-prolyl cis/trans isomerase (PPIase) that binds to and isomerizes specific phosphorylated Ser/Thr-Pro (pSer/Thr-Pro) motifs (PubMed:21497122, PubMed:23623683, PubMed:29686383). By inducing conformational changes in a subset of phosphorylated proteins, acts as a molecular switch in multiple cellular processes (PubMed:21497122, PubMed:22033920, PubMed:23623683). Displays a preference for acidic residues located N-terminally to the proline bond to be isomerized. Regulates mitosis presumably by inter
   9487..10197   +  CDS            mTurquoise2: mTurquoise2 is a basic (constitutively fluorescent) cyan fluorescent protein published in 2012, derived from Aequorea victoria. It is reported to be a rapidly-maturing monomer with very low acid sensitivity.
