[The description below was written by a language model from this plasmid's Addgene catalogue record and pLannotate feature annotations shown in this document.]
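Description:
EKAREN5-CFPonly is a third-generation-style, self-inactivating HIV-1 lentiviral expression plasmid built on a pLV backbone. It serves as a donor-only control for the EKAREN5 ERK kinase activity FRET biosensor. It is propagated in E. coli through a high-copy ColE1/pUC origin with ampicillin resistance, and the backbone also carries an f1 origin, an SV40 origin and remnants of lac/T7/T3 cloning elements. The viral portion comprises an RSV promoter-driven truncated 5' LTR, the Ψ packaging signal with a gag fragment, the RRE for Rev-dependent export of the genomic RNA, the cPPT/CTS, and a ΔU3 3' LTR followed by an SV40 polyadenylation signal. This arrangement requires packaging functions to be supplied in trans.

Within the provirus, the human EF-1α promoter drives the insert. The annotation shows a PIN1 fragment, consistent with the phospho-Ser/Thr-Pro binding domain used in this sensor family, followed after an unannotated stretch by the cyan fluorescent protein mTurquoise2. The record also lists a C-terminal nuclear localization signal. The YPet acceptor cassette of the parental sensor has been removed, so cells express the cyan component only. Downstream, an EMCV IRES links puromycin N-acetyltransferase to the same transcript, allowing selection of transduced mammalian cells. The hepatitis B virus-like annotations (PRE, X and surface antigen fragments) most likely reflect a hepadnaviral post-transcriptional regulatory element that enhances expression.

A CFP-only construct of this kind is typically used to measure donor bleed-through and background in FRET imaging, although the record describes it simply as a control. The sequenced record (10,246 nt) is slightly longer than the catalogued size of 10,179 bp.
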