Addgene plasmid #246759: EKAREN5-CFPonly
Purpose: Control plasmid for EKAREN5 without YPet cassette (expressing CFP only)
Depositing lab: Toru Hiratsuka. Depositing organization: Osaka International Cancer Institute. Publication: A sensitive ERK fluorescent probe reveals the significance of minimal EGF-induced transcription. Weisheng Z, Nakayama J, Inomata Y, Higashiyama S, Hiratsuka T. Cell Struct Funct. 2024 Dec 18. doi: 10.1247/csf.24070. PubMed 39694501.
Backbone
  Vector backbone: pLV lentiviral vector
  Total vector size (bp): 10179
  Vector type: Mammalian Expression, Lentiviral
  Selectable markers: Puromycin
Growth in bacteria
  Bacterial resistance: Ampicillin, 100 μg/mL
  Growth temperature: 37°C
  Growth strain: NEB Stable
  Copy number: High Copy
Gene/Insert
  Gene/Insert name: EKAREN5-CFPonly
  Species: Aequorea victoria
  Insert size (bp): 2606
  Tag / fusion protein: nls localization motif (C terminal on insert)
Resource information
  A portion of this plasmid was derived from a plasmid made by: Hugo Snippert's lab (EKAREN5)
Terms and licenses: Academic/Nonprofit Terms; Industry Terms: Not Available to Industry
How to cite: EKAREN5-CFPonly was a gift from Toru Hiratsuka (Addgene plasmid # 246759 ; http://n2t.net/addgene:246759 ; RRID:Addgene_246759)
